>Addgene plasmid #237244 | p0AmpAB-PXdHP11 | addgene full sequence | sequence record 472738 | Addgene NGS Result
AGAGACCGAGCGGTATCAGCTCACTCAAAGGCGGTAATACGGTTATCCACAGAATCAGGGGATAACGCAG
GAAAGAACATGTGAGCAAAAGGCCAGCAAAAGGCCAGGAACCGTAAAAAGGCCGCGTTGCTGGCGTTTTT
CCATAGGCTCCGCCCCCCTGACGAGCATCACAAAAATCGACGCTCAAGTCAGAGGTGGCGAAACCCGACA
GGACTATAAAGATACCAGGCGTTTCCCCCTGGAAGCTCCCTCGTGCGCTCTCCTGTTCCGACCCTGCCGC
TTACCGGATACCTGTCCGCCTTTCTCCCTTCGGGAAGCGTGGCGCTTTCTCATAGCTCACGCTGTAGGTA
TCTCAGTTCGGTGTAGGTCGTTCGCTCCAAGCTGGGCTGTGTGCACGAACCCCCCGTTCAGCCCGACCGC
TGCGCCTTATCCGGTAACTATCGTCTTGAGCCCAACCCGGTAAGACACGACTTATCGCCACTGGCAGCAG
CCACTGGTAACAGGATTAGCAGAGCGAGGTATGTAGGCGGTGCTACAGAGTTCTTGAAGTGGTGGCCTAA
CTACGGCTACACTAGAAGAACAGTATTTGGTATCTGCGCTCTGCTGAAGCCAGTTACCTTCGGAAAAAGA
GTTGGTAGCTCTTGATCCGGCAAACAAACCACCGCTGGTAGCGGTGGTTTTTTTGTTTGCAAGCAGCAGA
TTACGCGCAGAAAAAAAGGATCTCAAGAAGATCCTTTGATCTTTTCTACGGGGTCTGACGCTCAGTGGAA
CGAAAACTCACGTTAAGGGATTTTGGTCATGAGATTATCAAAAAGGATCTTCACCTAGATCCTTTTAAAT
TAAAAATGAAGTTTTAAATCAATCTAAAGTATATATGAGTAAACTTGGTCTGACAGTTACCAATGCTTAA
TCAGTGAGGCACCTATCTCAGCGATCTGTCTATTTCGTTCATCCATAGTTGCCTGGCTCCCCGTCGTGTA
GATAACTACGATACGGGAGGGCTTACCATCTGGCCCCAGTGCTGCAATGATACCGCGAGAGCCACGCTCA
CCGGCTCCAGATTTATCAGCAATAAACCAGCCAGCCGGAAGGGCCGAGCGCAGAAGTGGTCCTGCAACTT
TATCCGCCTCCATCCAGTCTATTAATTGTTGCCGGGAAGCTAGAGTAAGTAGTTCGCCAGTTAATAGTTT
GCGCAACGTTGTTGCCATTGCTACAGGCATCGTGGTGTCACGCTCGTCGTTTGGTATGGCTTCATTCAGC
TCCGGTTCCCAACGATCAAGGCGAGTTACATGATCCCCCATGTTGTGCAAAAAAGCGGTTAGCTCCTTCG
GTCCTCCGATCGTTGTCAGAAGTAAGTTGGCCGCAGTGTTATCACTCATGGTTATGGCAGCACTGCATAA
TTCTCTTACTGTCATGCCATCCGTAAGATGCTTTTCTGTGACTGGTGAGTACTCAACCAAGTCATTCTGA
GAATAGTGTATGCGGCGACCGAGTTGCTCTTGCCCGGCGTCAATACGGGATAATACCGCGCCACATAGCA
GAACTTTAAAAGTGCTCATCATTGGAAAACGTTCTTCGGGGCGAAAACTCTCAAGGATCTTACCGCTGTT
GAGATCCAGTTCGATGTAACCCACTCGTGCACCCAACTGATCTTCAGCATCTTTTACTTTCACCAGCGTT
TCTGGGTGAGCAAAAACAGGAAGGCAAAATGCCGCAAAAAAGGGAATAAGGGCGACACGGAAATGTTGAA
TACTCATACTCTTCCTTTTTCAATATTATTGAAGCATTTATCAGGGTTATTGTCTCATGAGCGGATACAT
ATTTGAATGTATTTAGAAAAATAAACAAATAGGGGTTCCGCGCACATTTCCCCGAAAAGTGCCACCTGAC
GTCTAAGAAACCATTATTATCATGACATTAACCTATAAAAATAGGCGTATCACGAGGCCCTTTCGTCTCG
CGCGTTTCGGTGATGACGGTGAAAACCTCTGACACATGCAGCTCCCGGAGACGGTCACAGCTTGTCTGTA
AGCGGATGCCGGGAGCAGACAAGCCCGTCAGGGCGCGTCAGCGGGTGTTGGCGGGTGTCGGGGCTGGCTT
AACTATGCGGCATCAGAGCAGATTGTACTGGGTCTCAGTGCCTAGCGGAAGGAGTGGGAGGAAGGGGATG
GGACAAGAAGAGAGAGAGGAAGGAAGAGAAAGAAGAACGTTGAGTATAGACAAGATAGAGTCGACAGTGC
GGCAAAGACGATGAAAATGAGCGAAGGATTTCGATTAGACGGAATCGGCCGGGAGCGGGTAAGCGAGGAA
GGCTCGTGCGTGGCGAGGTCACGTGTGTTGTTGCGTTTGACACGTAACCATGATCTGGCCGACACCCCAA
AAGCAGTCCAAACGAGGCCCAAGGCTTGTGGTTGATGATGTCAGAACCTCTGAGATTAGATTAGATTGGC
ATCGAACAAATCATTCGTCAGCTCATCGAACTCTATCGATGGACGATTCGGATGACATCATTTGGCCAGA
GCCTACACAAAGGGAAGCGTCGACGGATGGCGCGTCCAGCCTGCGGACCCACAGGAGGGACCGATGGGAC
GAGATGGGTGCGGGAGAGATCCAGGCAGCGCAGGCACGAAAGCAGGCATAGTCAGAGGCACGAGCACAGC
CAGGGCGCCCAGAAACAGGCACCGAGAGCGGTGAGATCATCAGGAACAGAAAAAGATGTCATGCGATCCG
GCAGCCGTCGACACCGGGAGGCCTGTGCGTGTGATGCAATCGCCTGGTCGGATTCTAAACTACACCAGTC
TATTCTCGTCTGGAAGGAAAAAAAAAGATACTTAAACCAAGCCTCCATCTCGTTTGCCATCTCGCTCTTG
CTTTCTTTCCCCCACCTTCTCTGCACACTCTTGTATCCACAAAGCAGCTCATCACATATTCCATATCCAT
ACCTCCAACCTATCGTTTTTTGTTTGAACCAATG
Features (pLannotate 1.2.2; 5 found; start..end, strand, type, name):
    138..726     -  rep_origin     ori: high-copy-number ColE1/pMB1/pBR322/pUC origin of replication
    897..1757    -  CDS            AmpR: β-lactamase; bla; confers resistance to ampicillin, carbenicillin, and related antibiotics
   1758..1862    -  promoter       AmpR promoter: bla
   1957..1992    +  CDS            rop (fragment): Rop protein, which maintains plasmids at low copy number; rop
   2094..2130    +  misc_feature   bom (fragment): basis of mobility region from pBR322
