[The description below was written by a language model from this plasmid's Addgene catalogue record and pLannotate feature annotations shown in this document.]
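Description:
p0AmpAB-PXdHP11 is a small (about 3 kb) synthetic-biology part plasmid that stores a single regulatory element, the HP11 promoter (PXdHP11) from the carotenoid-producing red yeast Xanthophyllomyces dendrorhous. It is built on the p0AmpAB backbone and was assembled by Golden Gate cloning. This suggests it serves as a basic-level part vector from which the promoter can be combined with coding sequences and terminators into larger expression cassettes, although the record does not describe the assembly hierarchy, the type IIS enzyme or the overhangs used.

The annotated features are almost entirely bacterial maintenance functions. A high-copy ColE1/pUC-type origin drives replication in E. coli, and a β-lactamase gene under its native bla promoter provides ampicillin selection. Short fragments matching rop and the pBR322 bom region are also detected. These are only a few dozen bases each and are most likely backbone remnants rather than functional elements, which fits the plasmid's listed high copy number. No yeast origin, yeast selectable marker, reporter or coding sequence is annotated, so the plasmid is a storage and cloning vehicle, not something meant to be expressed directly in the yeast.

The automated annotation did not label the promoter insert itself. It presumably lies in the unannotated portion of the sequence, but its exact boundaries and length are not given. The stated purpose is simply to carry the HP11 promoter, as part of a genetic toolkit for engineering X. dendrorhous. The record does not state the promoter's strength, its regulation, or the identity of the gene it natively controls.
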