Addgene plasmid #237244: p0AmpAB-PXdHP11
Purpose: Carries the X. dendrorhous HP11 promoter
Depositing lab: Eric Young. Depositing organization: Worcester Polytechnic Institute. Publication: Omics-driven onboarding of the carotenoid producing red yeast Xanthophyllomyces dendrorhous CBS 6938. Tobin EE, Collins JH, Marsan CB, Nadeau GT, Mori K, Lipzen A, Mondo S, Grigoriev IV, Young EM. Appl Microbiol Biotechnol. 2024 Dec 28;108(1):547. doi: 10.1007/s00253-024-13379-w. PubMed 39731599.
Backbone
  Vector backbone: p0AmpAB
  Vector type: Synthetic Biology
Growth in bacteria
  Bacterial resistance: Ampicillin, 100 μg/mL
  Growth temperature: 37°C
  Growth strain: DH5alpha
  Copy number: High Copy
Gene/Insert
  Gene/Insert name: PXdHP11
  Species: Xanthophyllomyces dendrorhous
  Cloning method: Golden Gate
Terms and licenses: Academic/Nonprofit Terms; Industry Terms: Not Available to Industry
How to cite: p0AmpAB-PXdHP11 was a gift from Eric Young (Addgene plasmid # 237244 ; http://n2t.net/addgene:237244 ; RRID:Addgene_237244)
